>Addgene plasmid #98207 | UKNP2.1.1 | depositor full sequence | sequence record 180018 | UKNP2.1.1 sequence 6827 bps
GCTCGAGCCATGGGTTGCTCTTTTTCTATCTTCCTGCTAGCTCTTTTGTCTTGCATCACCGTGCCAGTTT
CTGCCGCGGAAGTCAAAAACACCAGCCAAACATACATGGTGACCAATGACTGCTCGAACAGCAGCATTAC
CTGGCAGCTTGAGAACGCGGTGCTTCACGTTCCTGGATGCGTCCCCTGTGAACGAGACGGCAACACATCC
CGGTGTTGGTTACCAGTCGCGCCCAACGTAGCCGTGAGCCGACCTGGTGCCTTAACTGCGGGTTTGCGAT
CGCACGTCGACACCATCGTGGCGTCTGCGACGCTTTGTTCTGCCCTCTACATAGGGGATGTATGTGGCGC
GATAATGATAGCTGCCCAAGTTGTCATCGTCTCGCCGCAGCATCACCAGTTTGTCCAGGACTGCAATTGT
TCCATCTACCCTGGTCATGTATCTGGACATCGTATGGCTTGGGACATGATGATGAACTGGTCGCCGACGA
CTACCATGGTTCTGGGCTATCTGATGCGCGTGCCTGAAGTGGTCTTGGACATCATCGCCGACGGCCACTG
GGGGGTGATGTTCGGCCTGGCCTACTTCTCCATGCAAGGAGCGTGGGCAAAAGTCGTAGTCATCCTCCTA
CTATGCGCTGGGGTCGACGCGTCGACGCATCTTATTGCGGGCTCAGCAGGCAACACCGTGCGCAGGTTTG
CCGGCGTGTTTTCCTCGGGGCCCCAGCAGAACATCCAGCTCATTAATACTAATGGCAGCTGGCACATCAA
CCGCACAGCCCTAAACTGCAATGACTCCCTTCAGACTGGCTTTATTGCCTCGCTGTTCTACACCACCAGC
TTCAATGCATCAGGCTGTCCTGAACGCATGGCCTCTTGCCGTAACATCGAGTCCTTTCGGATTGGGTGGG
GCACCTTGGAGTATGATGAAAATGTCACCAACGAGGAGGACATGAGGCCTTACTGCTGGCATTACCCGCC
CAAACCGTGTGGAGTGGTTCCTGCCCGGTCCGTGTGTGGCCCAGTTTACTGTTTCACCCCCTCCCCAGTG
GTGGTGGGCACAACCAACAAACTCGGTGTCCCCACGTACACTTGGGGGGAGAATGAGACAGATGTCTTCC
TCTTAAACAGCACCAGGCCTCCTAGGGGAGCCTGGTTTGGATGCACATGGATGAACGGCACCGGATTCAC
CAAAACATGCGGCGCACCGCCGTGCCGCATTAGGCGGGACTTCAACACCAGCGTGGACTTGTTGTGCCCC
ACAGACTGCTTCAGAAAACACCCTGAGGCAACATACAGTAAATGCGGGGCCGGGCCCTGGCTGACGCCCA
AGTGCCTGATCGATTACCCCTATAGGCTGTGGCATTACCCGTGCACCGTCAACTATACCATCTTTAAGAT
AAGGATGTTTGTGGGGGGAATCGAGCACAGACTCCAAGCGGCATGCAATTTCACTCGTGGGGACCGCTGT
GACCTTGACGACAGGGATAGGAGTCAGCTGAGTCCGCTCTTACACTCTACCACCGAGTGGGCCATCTTGC
CCTGCACCTTTTCAGACTTGCCAGCCCTCTCCACGGGGCTCATCCACCTCCACCAGAACACCGTTGACGT
CCAGTACCTGTATGGCCTGTCACCGGCCATCACAAAATACGTCGTCAAGTGGGAGTGGGTAGTGCTCCTC
TTCTTACTACTGGCGGATGCCAGGGTATGTGCCTGTCTATGGATGCTCATCCTGTTGGGCCAAGCCGAAG
CGTAATCTAGAAAGTTTAAGCCGAATTCTGCAGATATCCAGCACAGTGGCGGCCGCTCGAGTCTAGAGGG
CCCGTTTAAACCCGCTGATCAGCCTCGACTGTGCCTTCTAGTTGCCAGCCATCTGTTGTTTGCCCCTCCC
CCGTGCCTTCCTTGACCCTGGAAGGTGCCACTCCCACTGTCCTTTCCTAATAAAATGAGGAAATTGCATC
GCATTGTCTGAGTAGGTGTCATTCTATTCTGGGGGGTGGGGTGGGGCAGGACAGCAAGGGGGAGGATTGG
GAAGACAATAGCAGGCATGCTGGGGATGCGGTGGGCTCTATGGCTTCTGAGGCGGAAAGAACCAGTGGCG
GTAATACGGTTATCCACAGAATCAGGGGATAACGCAGGAAAGAACATGTGAGCAAAAGGCCAGCAAAAGG
CCAGGAACCGTAAAAAGGCCGCGTTGCTGGCGTTTTTCCATAGGCTCCGCCCCCCTGACGAGCATCACAA
AAATCGACGCTCAAGTCAGAGGTGGCGAAACCCGACAGGACTATAAAGATACCAGGCGTTTCCCCCTGGA
AGCTCCCTCGTGCGCTCTCCTGTTCCGACCCTGCCGCTTACCGGATACCTGTCCGCCTTTCTCCCTTCGG
GAAGCGTGGCGCTTTCTCATAGCTCACGCTGTAGGTATCTCAGTTCGGTGTAGGTCGTTCGCTCCAAGCT
GGGCTGTGTGCACGAACCCCCCGTTCAGCCCGACCGCTGCGCCTTATCCGGTAACTATCGTCTTGAGTCC
AACCCGGTAAGACACGACTTATCGCCACTGGCAGCAGCCACTGGTAACAGGATTAGCAGAGCGAGGTATG
TAGGCGGTGCTACAGAGTTCTTGAAGTGGTGGCCTAACTACGGCTACACTAGAAGGACAGTATTTGGTAT
CTGCGCTCTGCTGAAGCCAGTTACCTTCGGAAAAAGAGTTGGTAGCTCTTGATCCGGCAAACAAACCACC
GCTGGTAGCGGTGGTTTTTTTGTTTGCAAGCAGCAGATTACGCGCAGAAAAAAAGGATCTCAAGAAGATC
CTTTGATCTTTTCTACGGGGTCTGACGCTCAGTGGAACGAAAACTCACGTTAAGGGATTTTGGTCATGAG
ATTATCAAAAAGGATCTTCACCTAGATCCTTTTAAATTAAAAATGAAGTTTTAAATCAATCTAAAGTATA
TATGAGTAACCTGAGGCTATGGCAGGGCCTGCCGCCCCGACGTTGGCTGCGAGCCCTGGGCCTTCACCCG
AACTTGGGGGGTGGGGTGGGGAAAAGGAAGAAACGCGGGCGTATTGGCCCCAATGGGGTCTCGGTGGGGT
ATCGACAGAGTGCCAGCCCTGGGACCGAACCCCGCGTTTATGAACAAACGACCCAACACCGTGCGTTTTA
TTCTGTCTTTTTATTGCCGTCATAGCGCGGGTTCCTTCCGGTATTGTCTCCTTCCGTGTTTCAGTTAGCC
TCCCCCTAGGGTGGGCGAAGAACTCCAGCATGAGATCCCCGCGCTGGAGGATCATCCAGCCGGCGTCCCG
GAAAACGATTCCGAAGCCCAACCTTTCATAGAAGGCGGCGGTGGAATCGAAATCTCGTGATGGCAGGTTG
GGCGTCGCTTGGTCGGTCATTTCGAACCCCAGAGTCCCGCTCAGAAGAACTCGTCAAGAAGGCGATAGAA
GGCGATGCGCTGCGAATCGGGAGCGGCGATACCGTAAAGCACGAGGAAGCGGTCAGCCCATTCGCCGCCA
AGCTCTTCAGCAATATCACGGGTAGCCAACGCTATGTCCTGATAGCGGTCCGCCACACCCAGCCGGCCAC
AGTCGATGAATCCAGAAAAGCGGCCATTTTCCACCATGATATTCGGCAAGCAGGCATCGCCATGGGTCAC
GACGAGATCCTCGCCGTCGGGCATGCTCGCCTTGAGCCTGGCGAACAGTTCGGCTGGCGCGAGCCCCTGA
TGCTCTTGATCATCCTGATCGACAAGACCGGCTTCCATCCGAGTACGTGCTCGCTCGATGCGATGTTTCG
CTTGGTGGTCGAATGGGCAGGTAGCCGGATCAAGCGTATGCAGCCGCCGCATTGCATCAGCCATGATGGA
TACTTTCTCGGCAGGAGCAAGGTGAGATGACAGGAGATCCTGCCCCGGCACTTCGCCCAATAGCAGCCAG
TCCCTTCCCGCTTCAGTGACAACGTCGAGCACAGCTGCGCAAGGAACGCCCGTCGTGGCCAGCCACGATA
GCCGCGCTGCCTCGTCTTGCAGTTCATTCAGGGCACCGGACAGGTCGGTCTTGACAAAAAGAACCGGGCG
CCCCTGCGCTGACAGCCGGAACACGGCGGCATCAGAGCAGCCGATTGTCTGTTGTGCCCAGTCATAGCCG
AATAGCCTCTCCACCCAAGCGGCCGGAGAACCTGCGTGCAATCCATCTTGTTCAATCATGCGAAACGATC
CTCATCCTGTCTCTTGATCGATCTTTGCAAAAGCCTAGGCCTCCAAAAAAGCCTCCTCACTACTTCTGGA
ATAGCTCAGAGGCCGAGGCGGCCTCGGCCTCTGCATAAATAAAAAAAATTAGTCAGCCATGGGGCGGAGA
ATGGGCGGAACTGGGCGGAGTTAGGGGCGGGATGGGCGGAGTTAGGGGCGGGACTATGGTTGCTGACTAA
TTGAGATGCATGCTTTGCATACTTCTGCCTGCTGGGGAGCCTGGGGACTTTCCACACCTGGTTGCTGACT
AATTGAGATGCATGCTTTGCATACTTCTGCCTGCTGGGGAGCCTGGGGACTTTCCACACCCTAACTGACA
CACATTCCACAGCTGGTTCTTTCCGCCTCAGGACTCTTCCTTTTTCAATAAATCAATCTAAAGTATATAT
GAGTAAACTTGGTCTGACAGTTACCAATGCTTAATCAGTGAGGCACCTATCTCAGCGATCTGTCTATTTC
GTTCATCCATAGTTGCCTGACTCCCCGTCGTGTAGATAACTACGATACGGGAGGGCTTACCATCTGGCCC
CAGTGCTGCAATGATACCGCGAGACCCACGCTCACCGGCTCCAGATTTATCAGCAATAAACCAGCCAGCC
GGAAGGGCCGAGCGCAGAAGTGGTCCTGCAACTTTATCCGCCTCCATCCAGTCTATTAATTGTTGCCGGG
AAGCTAGAGTAAGTAGTTCGCCAGTTAATAGTTTGCGCAACGTTGTTGCCATTGCTACAGGCATCGTGGT
GTCACGCTCGTCGTTTGGTATGGCTTCATTCAGCTCCGGTTCCCAACGATCAAGGCGAGTTACATGATCC
CCCATGTTGTGCAAAAAAGCGGTTAGCTCCTTCGGTCCTCCGATCGTTGTCAGAAGTAAGTTGGCCGCAG
TGTTATCACTCATGGTTATGGCAGCACTGCATAATTCTCTTACTGTCATGCCATCCGTAAGATGCTTTTC
TGTGACTGGTGAGTACTCAACCAAGTCATTCTGAGAATAGTGTATGCGGCGACCGAGTTGCTCTTGCCCG
GCGTCAATACGGGATAATACCGCGCCACATAGCAGAACTTTAAAAGTGCTCATCATTGGAAAACGTTCTT
CGGGGCGAAAACTCTCAAGGATCTTACCGCTGTTGAGATCCAGTTCGATGTAACCCACTCGTGCACCCAA
CTGATCTTCAGCATCTTTTACTTTCACCAGCGTTTCTGGGTGAGCAAAAACAGGAAGGCAAAATGCCGCA
AAAAAGGGAATAAGGGCGACACGGAAATGTTGAATACTCATACTCTTCCTTTTTCAATATTATTGAAGCA
TTTATCAGGGTTATTGTCTCATGAGCGGATACATATTTGAATGTATTTAGAAAAATAAACAAATAGGGGT
TCCGCGCACATTTCCCCGAAAAGTGCCACCTG
[124 nt withheld, positions 5633-5756]
C
[91 nt withheld, positions 5758-5848]
A
[49 nt withheld, positions 5850-5898]
CCTTTGACGTTGGAGTCCACGTTCTTT
[37 nt withheld, positions 5926-5962]
ACCCTATCTCGGTCTATTCTTTTGATTTATAAGGGATTTTGCCGATTTCGGCCTATTGGTTAAAAAATGA
GCTGATTTAACAAAAATTTAACGCGAATTTTAACAAAATATTAACGCTTACAATTTACGCGCGCGTTGAC
ATTGATTATTGACTAGTTATTAATAGTAATCAATTACGGGGTCATTAGTTCATAGCCCATATATGGAGTT
CCGCGTTACATAACTTACGGTAAATGGCCCGCCTGGCTGACCGCCCAACGACCCCCGCCCATTGACGTCA
ATAATGACGTATGTTCCCATAGTAACGCCAATAGGGACTTTCCATTGACGTCAATGGGTGGACTATTTAC
GGTAAACTGCCCACTTGGCAGTACATCAAGTGTATCATATGCCAAGTACGCCCCCTATTGACGTCAATGA
CGGTAAATGGCCCGCCTGGCATTATGCCCAGTACATGACCTTATGGGACTTTCCTACTTGGCAGTACATC
TACGTATTAGTCATCGCTATTACCATGGTGATGCGGTTTTGGCAGTACATCAATGGGCGTGGATAGCGGT
TTGACTCACGGGGATTTCCAAGTCTCCACCCCATTGACGTCAATGGGAGTTTGTTTTGGCACCAAAATCA
ACGGGACTTTCCAAAATGTCGTAACAACTCCGCCCCATTGACGCAAATGGGCGGTAGGCGTGTACGGTGG
GAGGTCTATATAAGCAGAGCTCTCTGGCTAACTAGAGAACCCACTGCTTACTGGCTTATCGAAATTAATA
CGACTCACTATAGGGAGACCCAAGCTGGCTAGCGTTTAAACTTAAGCTTGGTACCGAGCTCGGATCCACT
AGTCCAGTGTGGTGGAATTCGGCTT
Features (pLannotate 1.2.2; 17 found; start..end, strand, type, name):
     13..1752    +  CDS            POLG_HCVGL (fragment): Experimental evidence at protein level: Swiss-Prot protein existence level 1. [Protease NS2]: Cysteine protease required for the proteolytic auto-cleavage between the non-structural proteins NS2 and NS3 (By similarity). The N-terminus of NS3 is required for the function of NS2 protease (active region NS2-3) (By similarity). Promotes the initiation of viral particle assembly by mediating the interaction between structural and non-structural proteins (By similarity). From Hepatitis C virus (isolate Glasgow) (HCV).
   1849..2073    +  polyA_signal   bGH poly(A) signal: bovine growth hormone polyadenylation signal
   2077..2095    +  promoter       SV40 promoter (fragment): SV40 enhancer and early promoter
   2205..2793    -  rep_origin     ori: high-copy-number ColE1/pMB1/pBR322/pUC origin of replication
   3015..3031    +  polyA_signal   bGH poly(A) signal (fragment): bovine growth hormone polyadenylation signal
   3122..3169    -  polyA_signal   HSV TK poly(A) signal: herpes simplex virus thymidine kinase polyadenylation signal (Cole and Stacy, 1985)
   3228..3380    -  CDS            ble (fragment): BLE_KLEPN - Experimental evidence at protein level: Swiss-Prot protein existence level 1. Binding protein with a strong affinity to the bleomycin family of antibiotics. Binds to CL990; an antimitotic-antibiotic compound. From Klebsiella pneumoniae.
   3401..4189    -  CDS            NeoR/KanR: aminoglycoside phosphotransferase confers resistance to neomycin, kanamycin, and G418 (Geneticin®)
   4224..4581    -  promoter       SV40 promoter: SV40 enhancer and early promoter
   4583..4600    -  promoter       AmpR promoter (fragment): bla
   4641..5501    -  CDS            AmpR: β-lactamase; bla; confers resistance to ampicillin, carbenicillin, and related antibiotics
   5502..5606    -  promoter       AmpR promoter: bla
   5633..6061    +  rep_origin     f1 ori (sequence partly withheld): f1 bacteriophage origin of replication; arrow indicates direction of (+) strand synthesis
   6100..6479    +  enhancer       CMV enhancer: human cytomegalovirus immediate early enhancer
   6480..6683    +  promoter       CMV promoter: human cytomegalovirus (CMV) immediate early promoter
   6679..6712    +  LTR            5' LTR (truncated) (fragment): truncated 5' long terminal repeat (LTR) from HIV-1
   6728..6746    +  promoter       T7 promoter: promoter for bacteriophage T7 RNA polymerase
