>Addgene plasmid #98207 | UKNP2.1.1 | addgene full sequence | sequence record 189969 | Addgene NGS Result
GGGTTGCTCTTTTTCTATCTTCCTGCTAGCTCTTTTGTCTTGCATCACCGTGCCAGTTTCTGCCGCGGAA
GTCAAAAACACCAGCCAAACATACATGGTGACCAATGACTGCTCGAACAGCAGCATTACCTGGCAGCTTG
AGAACGCGGTGCTTCACGTTCCTGGATGCGTCCCCTGTGAACGAGACGGCAACACATCCCGGTGTTGGTT
ACCAGTCGCGCCCAACGTAGCCGTGAGCCGACCTGGTGCCTTAACTGCGGGTTTGCGATCGCACGTCGAC
ACCATCGTGGCGTCTGCGACGCTTTGTTCTGCCCTCTACATAGGGGATGTATGTGGCGCGATAATGATAG
CTGCCCAAGTTGTCATCGTCTCGCCGCAGCATCACCAGTTTGTCCAGGACTGCAATTGTTCCATCTACCC
TGGTCATGTATCTGGACATCGTATGGCTTGGGACATGATGATGAACTGGTCGCCGACGACTACCATGGTT
CTGGGCTATCTGATGCGCGTGCCTGAAGTGGTCTTGGACATCATCGCCGACGGCCACTGGGGGGTGATGT
TCGGCCTGGCCTACTTCTCCATGCAAGGAGCGTGGGCAAAAGTCGTAGTCATCCTCCTACTATGCGCTGG
GGTCGACGCGTCGACGCATCTTATTGCGGGCTCAGCAGGCAACACCGTGCGCAGGTTTGCCGGCGTGTTT
TCCTCGGGGCCCCAGCAGAACATCCAGCTCATTAATACTAATGGCAGCTGGCACATCAACCGCACAGCCC
TAAACTGCAATGACTCCCTTCAGACTGGCTTTATTGCCTCGCTGTTCTACACCACCAGCTTCAATGCATC
AGGCTGTCCTGAACGCATGGCCTCTTGCCGTAACATCGAGTCCTTTCGGATTGGGTGGGGCACCTTGGAG
TATGATGAAAATGTCACCAACGAGGAGGACATGAGGCCTTACTGCTGGCATTACCCGCCCAAACCGTGTG
GAGTGGTTCCTGCCCGGTCCGTGTGTGGCCCAGTTTACTGTTTCACCCCCTCCCCAGTGGTGGTGGGCAC
AACCAACAAACTCGGTGTCCCCACGTACACTTGGGGGGAGAATGAGACAGATGTCTTCCTCTTAAACAGC
ACCAGGCCTCCTAGGGGAGCCTGGTTTGGATGCACATGGATGAACGGCACCGGATTCACCAAAACATGCG
GCGCACCGCCGTGCCGCATTAGGCGGGACTTCAACACCAGCGTGGACTTGTTGTGCCCCACAGACTGCTT
CAGAAAACACCCTGAGGCAACATACAGTAAATGCGGGGCCGGGCCCTGGCTGACGCCCAAGTGCCTGATC
GATTACCCCTATAGGCTGTGGCATTACCCGTGCACCGTCAACTATACCATCTTTAAGATAAGGATGTTTG
TGGGGGGAATCGAGCACAGACTCCAAGCGGCATGCAATTTCACTCGTGGGGACCGCTGTGACCTTGACGA
CAGGGATAGGAGTCAGCTGAGTCCGCTCTTACACTCTACCACCGAGTGGGCCATCTTGCCCTGCACCTTT
TCAGACTTGCCAGCCCTCTCCACGGGGCTCATCCACCTCCACCAGAACACCGTTGACGTCCAGTACCTGT
ATGGCCTGTCACCGGCCATCACAAAATACGTCGTCAAGTGGGAGTGGGTAGTGCTCCTCTTCTTACTACT
GGCGGATGCCAGGGTATGTGCCTGTCTATGGATGCTCATCCTGTTGGGCCAAGCCGAAGCGTAATCTAGA
AAGTTTAAGCCGAATTCTGCAGATATCCAGCACAGTGGCGGCCGCTCGAGTCTAGAGGGCCCGTTTAAAC
CCGCTGATCAGCCTCGACTGTGCCTTCTAGTTGCCAGCCATCTGTTGTTTGCCCCTCCCCCGTGCCTTCC
TTGACCCTGGAAGGTGCCACTCCCACTGTCCTTTCCTAATAAAATGAGGAAATTGCATCGCATTGTCTGA
GTAGGTGTCATTCTATTCTGGGGGGTGGGGTGGGGCAGGACAGCAAGGGGGAGGATTGGGAAGACAATAG
CAGGCATGCTGGGGATGCGGTGGGCTCTATGGCTTCTGAGGCGGAAAGAACCAGTGGCGGTAATACGGTT
ATCCACAGAATCAGGGGATAACGCAGGAAAGAACATGTGAGCAAAAGGCCAGCAAAAGGCCAGGAACCGT
AAAAAGGCCGCGTTGCTGGCGTTTTTCCATAGGCTCCGCCCCCCTGACGAGCATCACAAAAATCGACGCT
CAAGTCAGAGGTGGCGAAACCCGACAGGACTATAAAGATACCAGGCGTTTCCCCCTGGAAGCTCCCTCGT
GCGCTCTCCTGTTCCGACCCTGCCGCTTACCGGATACCTGTCCGCCTTTCTCCCTTCGGGAAGCGTGGCG
CTTTCTCATAGCTCACGCTGTAGGTATCTCAGTTCGGTGTAGGTCGTTCGCTCCAAGCTGGGCTGTGTGC
ACGAACCCCCCGTTCAGCCCGACCGCTGCGCCTTATCCGGTAACTATCGTCTTGAGTCCAACCCGGTAAG
ACACGACTTATCGCCACTGGCAGCAGCCACTGGTAACAGGATTAGCAGAGCGAGGTATGTAGGCGGTGCT
ACAGAGTTCTTGAAGTGGTGGCCTAACTACGGCTACACTAGAAGAACAGTATTTGGTATCTGCGCTCTGC
TGAAGCCAGTTACCTTCGGAAAAAGAGTTGGTAGCTCTTGATCCGGCAAACAAACCACCGCTGGTAGCGG
TGGTTTTTTTGTTTGCAAGCAGCAGATTACGCGCAGAAAAAAAGGATCTCAAGAAGATCCTTTGATCTTT
TCTACGGGGTCTGACGCTCAGTGGAACGAAAACTCACGTTAAGGGATTTTGGTCATGAGATTATCAAAAA
GGATCTTCACCTAGATCCTTTTAAATTAAAAATGAAGTTTTAAATCAATCTAAAGTATATATGAGTAACC
TGAGGCTATGGCAGGGCCTGCCGCCCCGACGTTGGCTGCGAGCCCTGGGCCTTCACCCGAACTTGGGGGG
TGGGGTGGGGAAAAGGAAGAAACGCGGGCGTATTGGCCCCAATGGGGTCTCGGTGGGGTATCGACAGAGT
GCCAGCCCTGGGACCGAACCCCGCGTTTATGAACAAACGACCCAACACCGTGCGTTTTATTCTGTCTTTT
TATTGCCGTCATAGCGCGGGTTCCTTCCGGTATTGTCTCCTTCCGTGTTTCAGTTAGCCTCCCCCTAGGG
TGGGCGAAGAACTCCAGCATGAGATCCCCGCGCTGGAGGATCATCCAGCCGGCGTCCCGGAAAACGATTC
CGAAGCCCAACCTTTCATAGAAGGCGGCGGTGGAATCGAAATCTCGTGATGGCAGGTTGGGCGTCGCTTG
GTCGGTCATTTCGAACCCCAGAGTCCCGCTCAGAAGAACTCGTCAAGAAGGCGATAGAAGGCGATGCGCT
GCGAATCGGGAGCGGCGATACCGTAAAGCACGAGGAAGCGGTCAGCCCATTCGCCGCCAAGCTCTTCAGC
AATATCACGGGTAGCCAACGCTATGTCCTGATAGCGGTCCGCCACACCCAGCCGGCCACAGTCGATGAAT
CCAGAAAAGCGGCCATTTTCCACCATGATATTCGGCAAGCAGGCATCGCCATGGGTCACGACGAGATCCT
CGCCGTCGGGCATGCTCGCCTTGAGCCTGGCGAACAGTTCGGCTGGCGCGAGCCCCTGATGCTCTTCGTC
CAGATCATCCTGATCGACAAGACCGGCTTCCATCCGAGTACGTGCTCGCTCGATGCGATGTTTCGCTTGG
TGGTCGAATGGGCAGGTAGCCGGATCAAGCGTATGCAGCCGCCGCATTGCATCAGCCATGATGGATACTT
TCTCGGCAGGAGCAAGGTGAGATGACAGGAGATCCTGCCCCGGCACTTCGCCCAATAGCAGCCAGTCCCT
TCCCGCTTCAGTGACAACGTCGAGCACAGCTGCGCAAGGAACGCCCGTCGTGGCCAGCCACGATAGCCGC
GCTGCCTCGTCTTGCAGTTCATTCAGGGCACCGGACAGGTCGGTCTTGACAAAAAGAACCGGGCGCCCCT
GCGCTGACAGCCGGAACACGGCGGCATCAGAGCAGCCGATTGTCTGTTGTGCCCAGTCATAGCCGAATAG
CCTCTCCACCCAAGCGGCCGGAGAACCTGCGTGCAATCCATCTTGTTCAATCATGCGAAACGATCCTCAT
CCTGTCTCTTGATCGATCTTTGCAAAAGCCTAGGCCTCCAAAAAAGCCTCCTCACTACTTCTGGAATAGC
TCAGAGGCCGAGGCGGCCTCGGCCTCTGCATAAATAAAAAAAATTAGTCAGCCATGGGGCGGAGAATGGG
CGGAACTGGGCGGAGTTAGGGGCGGGATGGGCGGAGTTAGGGGCGGGACTATGGTTGCTGACTAATTGAG
ATGCATGCTTTGCATACTTCTGCCTGCTGGGGAGCCTGGGGACTTTCCACACCTGGTTGCTGACTAATTG
AGATGCATGCTTTGCATACTTCTGCCTGCTGGGGAGCCTGGGGACTTTCCACACCCTAACTGACACACAT
TCCACAGCTGGTTCTTTCCGCCTCAGGACTCTTCCTTTTTCAATAAATCAATCTAAAGTATATATGAGTA
AACTTGGTCTGACAGTTACCAATGCTTAATCAGTGAGGCACCTATCTCAGCGATCTGTCTATTTCGTTCA
TCCATAGTTGCCTGACTCCCCGTCGTGTAGATAACTACGATACGGGAGGGCTTACCATCTGGCCCCAGTG
CTGCAATGATACCGCGAGACCCACGCTCACCGGCTCCAGATTTATCAGCAATAAACCAGCCAGCCGGAAG
GGCCGAGCGCAGAAGTGGTCCTGCAACTTTATCCGCCTCCATCCAGTCTATTAATTGTTGCCGGGAAGCT
AGAGTAAGTAGTTCGCCAGTTAATAGTTTGCGCAACGTTGTTGCCATTGCTACAGGCATCGTGGTGTCAC
GCTCGTCGTTTGGTATGGCTTCATTCAGCTCCGGTTCCCAACGATCAAGGCGAGTTACATGATCCCCCAT
GTTGTGCAAAAAAGCGGTTAGCTCCTTCGGTCCTCCGATCGTTGTCAGAAGTAAGTTGGCCGCAGTGTTA
TCACTCATGGTTATGGCAGCACTGCATAATTCTCTTACTGTCATGCCATCCGTAAGATGCTTTTCTGTGA
CTGGTGAGTACTCAACCAAGTCATTCTGAGAATAGTGTATGCGGCGACCGAGTTGCTCTTGCCCGGCGTC
AATACGGGATAATACCGCGCCACATAGCAGAACTTTAAAAGTGCTCATCATTGGAAAACGTTCTTCGGGG
CGAAAACTCTCAAGGATCTTACCGCTGTTGAGATCCAGTTCGATGTAACCCACTCGTGCACCCAACTGAT
CTTCAGCATCTTTTACTTTCACCAGCGTTTCTGGGTGAGCAAAAACAGGAAGGCAAAATGCCGCAAAAAA
GGGAATAAGGGCGACACGGAAATGTTGAATACTCATACTCTTCCTTTTTCAATATTATTGAAGCATTTAT
CAGGGTTATTGTCTCATGAGCGGATACATATTTGAATGTATTTAGAAAAATAAACAAATAGGGGTTCCGC
GCACATTTCCCCGAAAAGTGCCACCTG
[124 nt withheld, positions 5628-5751]
C
[91 nt withheld, positions 5753-5843]
A
[49 nt withheld, positions 5845-5893]
CCTTTGACGTTGGAGTCCACGTTCTTT
[37 nt withheld, positions 5921-5957]
ACCCTATCTCGGTCTATTCTTTTGATTTATAAGGGATTTTGCCGATTTCGGCCTATTGGTTAAAAAATGA
GCTGATTTAACAAAAATTTAACGCGAATTTTAACAAAATATTAACGCTTACAATTTACGCGCGCGTTGAC
ATTGATTATTGACTAGTTATTAATAGTAATCAATTACGGGGTCATTAGTTCATAGCCCATATATGGAGTT
CCGCGTTACATAACTTACGGTAAATGGCCCGCCTGGCTGACCGCCCAACGACCCCCGCCCATTGACGTCA
ATAATGACGTATGTTCCCATAGTAACGCCAATAGGGACTTTCCATTGACGTCAATGGGTGGAGTATTTAC
GGTAAACTGCCCACTTGGCAGTACATCAAGTGTATCATATGCCAAGTACGCCCCCTATTGACGTCAATGA
CGGTAAATGGCCCGCCTGGCATTATGCCCAGTACATGACCTTATGGGACTTTCCTACTTGGCAGTACATC
TACGTATTAGTCATCGCTATTACCATGGTGATGCGGTTTTGGCAGTACATCAATGGGCGTGGATAGCGGT
TTGACTCACGGGGATTTCCAAGTCTCCACCCCATTGACGTCAATGGGAGTTTGTTTTGGCACCAAAATCA
ACGGGACTTTCCAAAATGTCGTAACAACTCCGCCCCATTGACGCAAATGGGCGGTAGGCGTGTACGGTGG
GAGGTCTATATAAGCAGAGCTCTCTGGCTAACTAGAGAACCCACTGCTTACTGGCTTATCGAAATTAATA
CGACTCACTATAGGGAGACCCAAGCTGGCTAGCGTTTAAACTTAAGCTTGGTACCGAGCTCGGATCCACT
AGTCCAGTGTGGTGGAATTCGGCTTGCTCGAGCCAT
Features (pLannotate 1.2.2; 17 found; start..end, strand, type, name):
      2..1741    +  CDS            POLG_HCVGL (fragment): Experimental evidence at protein level: Swiss-Prot protein existence level 1. [Protease NS2]: Cysteine protease required for the proteolytic auto-cleavage between the non-structural proteins NS2 and NS3 (By similarity). The N-terminus of NS3 is required for the function of NS2 protease (active region NS2-3) (By similarity). Promotes the initiation of viral particle assembly by mediating the interaction between structural and non-structural proteins (By similarity). From Hepatitis C virus (isolate Glasgow) (HCV).
   1838..2062    +  polyA_signal   bGH poly(A) signal: bovine growth hormone polyadenylation signal
   2066..2084    +  promoter       SV40 promoter (fragment): SV40 enhancer and early promoter
   2194..2782    -  rep_origin     ori: high-copy-number ColE1/pMB1/pBR322/pUC origin of replication
   3004..3020    +  polyA_signal   bGH poly(A) signal (fragment): bovine growth hormone polyadenylation signal
   3111..3158    -  polyA_signal   HSV TK poly(A) signal: herpes simplex virus thymidine kinase polyadenylation signal (Cole and Stacy, 1985)
   3217..3369    -  CDS            ble (fragment): BLE_KLEPN - Experimental evidence at protein level: Swiss-Prot protein existence level 1. Binding protein with a strong affinity to the bleomycin family of antibiotics. Binds to CL990; an antimitotic-antibiotic compound. From Klebsiella pneumoniae.
   3390..4184    -  CDS            NeoR/KanR: aminoglycoside phosphotransferase from Tn5; aph(3')-II (or nptII); confers resistance to neomycin, kanamycin, and G418 (Geneticin®)
   4219..4576    -  promoter       SV40 promoter: SV40 enhancer and early promoter
   4578..4595    -  promoter       AmpR promoter (fragment): bla
   4636..5496    -  CDS            AmpR: β-lactamase; bla; confers resistance to ampicillin, carbenicillin, and related antibiotics
   5497..5601    -  promoter       AmpR promoter: bla
   5628..6056    +  rep_origin     f1 ori (sequence partly withheld): f1 bacteriophage origin of replication; arrow indicates direction of (+) strand synthesis
   6095..6474    +  enhancer       CMV enhancer: human cytomegalovirus immediate early enhancer
   6475..6678    +  promoter       CMV promoter: human cytomegalovirus (CMV) immediate early promoter
   6674..6707    +  LTR            5' LTR (truncated) (fragment): truncated 5' long terminal repeat (LTR) from HIV-1
   6723..6741    +  promoter       T7 promoter: promoter for bacteriophage T7 RNA polymerase
