[The description below was written by a language model from this plasmid's Addgene catalogue record and pLannotate feature annotations shown in this document.]
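Description:
UKNP2.1.1 is a mammalian expression plasmid built on the Invitrogen pCR3 backbone that carries the E1E2 envelope glycoprotein coding region of hepatitis C virus, amplified from patient serum. The name follows the United Kingdom Nottingham Panel convention of genotype, patient number and clone number, so this is clone 1 from patient 1 of genotype 2. The roughly 1.7 kb insert is recognised by the automated annotation as a fragment of the HCV polyprotein. The functional text attached to that database hit concerns the NS2 protease, but this belongs to the full-length polyprotein entry, not to the cloned segment, which the catalogue identifies as E1E2. The cloning method is not recorded.

The insert lies downstream of the human cytomegalovirus immediate early enhancer and promoter and is followed by the bovine growth hormone polyadenylation signal, giving strong constitutive expression in transfected mammalian cells. A T7 promoter between the CMV promoter and the insert offers in vitro transcription and serves, with the bGH region, as a sequencing primer site. The short HIV-1 LTR fragment called next to the CMV promoter is a brief match that overlaps the promoter, not a functional viral element.

Propagation in E. coli relies on a high-copy ColE1/pUC-type origin with ampicillin selection. An f1 origin allows single-stranded DNA production. An SV40 promoter-driven NeoR/KanR cassette with an HSV TK poly(A) signal provides G418 selection in mammalian cells.

The sequenced and depositor records (about 6.8 kb) show the same feature layout. The plasmid is part of a diverse panel of patient-derived HCV glycoproteins for vaccine research, used to compare the sensitivity of different envelope variants to neutralisation by monoclonal antibodies.
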