Addgene plasmid #98207: UKNP2.1.1
Purpose: Expression of HCV E1E2 genes cloned from patient serum. United Kingdom Nottingham Panel x.xx.xx (genotype.patient number.clone number)
Depositing lab: Jonathan Ball. Depositing organization: University of Nottingham. Publication: A Diverse Panel of Hepatitis C Virus Glycoproteins for Use in Vaccine Research Reveals Extremes of Monoclonal Antibody Neutralization Resistance. Urbanowicz RA, McClure CP, Brown RJ, Tsoleridis T, Persson MA, Krey T, Irving WL, Ball JK, Tarr AW. J Virol. 2015 Dec 23;90(7):3288-301. doi: 10.1128/JVI.02700-15. PubMed 26699643.
Backbone
  Vector backbone: pCR3
  Backbone manufacturer: Invitrogen
  Vector type: Mammalian Expression
Growth in bacteria
  Bacterial resistance: Ampicillin, 100 μg/mL
  Growth temperature: 37°C
  Growth strain: DH5alpha
  Copy number: High Copy
Gene/Insert
  Gene/Insert name: HCV E1E2 (alt name: UKNP2.1.1)
  Species: Hepatitis C virus
  Insert size (bp): 1746
  GenBank ID: KU285209.1
  Cloning method: Unknown
  Sequencing primers: 5′ T7F; 3′ bGHR
Terms and licenses: Academic/Nonprofit Terms; Industry Terms: Not Available to Industry
How to cite: UKNP2.1.1 was a gift from Jonathan Ball (Addgene plasmid # 98207 ; http://n2t.net/addgene:98207 ; RRID:Addgene_98207)
